Addgene plasmid #202073: pGEX-2T_RV-A89_VP1
Purpose: Bacterial expression of VP1 protein from rhinovirus A89 (RV-A89). Contains N-terminal GST-tag and C-terminal His6-tag.
Depositing lab: Vesa Hytönen. Depositing organization: Tampere University. Publication: Assessment of Enterovirus Antibodies during Early Childhood Using a Multiplex Immunoassay. Jouppila NVV, Lehtonen J, Seppala E, Puustinen L, Oikarinen S, Laitinen OH, Knip M, Hyoty H, Hytonen VP. Microbiol Spectr. 2023 Jun 15;11(3):e0535222. doi: 10.1128/spectrum.05352-22. Epub 2023 May 25. PubMed 37227147.
Backbone
  Vector backbone: pGEX-2T
  Backbone size w/o insert (bp): 4948
  Vector type: Bacterial Expression
Growth in bacteria
  Bacterial resistance: Ampicillin, 100 μg/mL
  Growth temperature: Room Temperature
  Growth strain: DH5alpha
  Copy number: High Copy
Gene/Insert
  Gene/Insert name: RV-A89 VP1 protein with Histag
  Species: Synthetic
  Promoter: tac
  Tag / fusion protein: GST (N terminal on backbone); 6xHis-tag (C terminal on insert)
  Cloning method: Restriction Enzyme; 5′ cloning site BamHI (not destroyed); 3′ cloning site EcoRI (not destroyed)
  Sequencing primers: 5′ M13_pUC_rev_primer; 3′ pGEX_3_primer
Terms and licenses: Academic/Nonprofit Terms; Industry Terms: Not Available to Industry
Depositor comments: Insert cloned to plasmid with BamHI (5') and EcoRI (3') restriction
How to cite: pGEX-2T_RV-A89_VP1 was a gift from Vesa Hytönen (Addgene plasmid # 202073 ; http://n2t.net/addgene:202073 ; RRID:Addgene_202073)
