[The description below was written by a language model from this plasmid's Addgene catalogue record and pLannotate feature annotations shown in this document.]
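Description:
pGEX-2T_RV-A89_VP1 is a bacterial expression plasmid built on the pGEX-2T backbone for producing the VP1 capsid protein of rhinovirus A89 in E. coli as a doubly tagged fusion. It replicates from a high-copy ColE1/pMB1-type origin and is selected with ampicillin through the bla (AmpR) gene and its own promoter. The sequenced record is about 5.9 kb, consistent with a roughly 0.9 kb insert in the 4.9 kb backbone. Short rop, bom, lacZα and yciV fragments in the feature table are backbone remnants rather than functional parts of the design.

The expression cassette is driven by the tac promoter, a strong trp/lac hybrid, followed by a lac operator. The plasmid also carries lacI with its own promoter, so transcription is repressed until it is induced with IPTG. Downstream lies the Schistosoma japonicum glutathione S-transferase coding sequence, followed in the same orientation by the synthetic VP1 insert, which was cloned between BamHI and EcoRI sites that both remain intact. The automated annotation labels this insert as a fragment of the rhinovirus 1A polyprotein and attaches a polymerase description. That reflects a homology match to a related rhinovirus polyprotein entry, and the catalogue identifies the insert as RV-A89 VP1. The insert encodes a C-terminal 6xHis tag, which the feature table does not annotate separately.

The N-terminal GST and C-terminal His6 tags allow affinity capture on glutathione or immobilised-metal resins, and using both can enrich for full-length product. The associated publication concerns a multiplex immunoassay for enterovirus antibodies in early childhood, suggesting the recombinant VP1 serves as a serological antigen.
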