Features (pLannotate 1.2.2; 17 found; start..end, strand, type, name):
    182..210     +  promoter       tac promoter: strong E. coli promoter; hybrid between the trp and lac UV5 promoters
    218..234     +  protein_bind   lac operator: The lac repressor binds to the lac operator to inhibit transcription in E. coli. This inhibition can be relieved by adding lactose or isopropyl-β-D-thiogalactopyranoside (IPTG). lac repressor encoded by lacI
    257..910     +  CDS            GST26_SCHJA: Experimental evidence at protein level: Swiss-Prot protein existence level 1. GST isoenzymes appear to play a central role in the parasite detoxification system. Other functions are also suspected including a role in increasing the solubility of haematin in the parasite gut. From Schistosoma japonicum (Blood fluke).
    935..1828    +  CDS            POLG_HRV1A (fragment): Experimental evidence at protein level: Swiss-Prot protein existence level 1. [RNA-directed RNA polymerase]: Replicates the viral genomic RNA on the surface of intracellular membranes. May form linear arrays of subunits that propagate along a strong head-to-tail interaction called interface-I. Covalently attaches UMP to a tyrosine of VPg, which is used to prime RNA synthesis. The positive stranded RNA genome is first replicated at virus induced membranous vesicles, creating a dsRNA genomic replication form. This dsRNA is then used as template to synthesize positive stranded RNA genomes. ss(+)R
   1890..1929    +  CDS            rop (fragment): Rop protein, which maintains plasmids at low copy number; rop
   2031..2071    +  misc_feature   bom (fragment): basis of mobility region from pBR322
   2176..2280    +  promoter       AmpR promoter: bla
   2281..3141    +  CDS            AmpR: β-lactamase; bla; confers resistance to ampicillin, carbenicillin, and related antibiotics
   3312..3900    +  rep_origin     ori: high-copy-number ColE1/pMB1/pBR322/pUC origin of replication
   4086..4137    -  misc_feature   bom (fragment): basis of mobility region from pBR322
   4144..4221    +  promoter       lacI promoter: lacI
   4222..5304    +  CDS            lacI: lac repressor; lacI; The lac repressor binds to the lac operator to inhibit transcription in E. coli. This inhibition can be relieved by adding lactose or isopropyl-β-D-thiogalactopyranoside (IPTG).
   5317..5338    +  protein_bind   CAP binding site: CAP binding activates transcription in the presence of cAMP. E. coli catabolite activator protein
   5353..5383    +  promoter       lac promoter: promoter for the E. coli lac operon
   5391..5407    +  protein_bind   lac operator: The lac repressor binds to the lac operator to inhibit transcription in E. coli. This inhibition can be relieved by adding lactose or isopropyl-β-D-thiogalactopyranoside (IPTG). lac repressor encoded by lacI
   5427..5600    +  CDS            lacZα: LacZα fragment of β-galactosidase; lacZ fragment
   5864..106     -  CDS            yciV (fragment) (across the origin): RNAAM_ECOLI - Also known as trpH From Escherichia coli (strain K12).
>Addgene plasmid #202073 | pGEX-2T_RV-A89_VP1 | addgene full sequence | sequence record 403580 | Addgene NGS Result
GCTTATCGACTGCACGGTGCACCAATGCTTCTGGCGTCAGGCAGCCATCGGAAGCTGTGGTATGGCTGTG
CAGGTCGTAAATCACTGCATAATTCGTGTCGCTCAAGGCGCACTCCCGTTCTGGATAATGTTTTTTGCGC
CGACATCATAACGGTTCTGGCAAATATTCTGAAATGAGCTGTTGACAATTAATCATCGGCTCGTATAATG
TGTGGAATTGTGAGCGGATAACAATTTCACACAGGAAACAGTATTCATGTCCCCTATACTAGGTTATTGG
AAAATTAAGGGCCTTGTGCAACCCACTCGACTTCTTTTGGAATATCTTGAAGAAAAATATGAAGAGCATT
TGTATGAGCGCGATGAAGGTGATAAATGGCGAAACAAAAAGTTTGAATTGGGTTTGGAGTTTCCCAATCT
TCCTTATTATATTGATGGTGATGTTAAATTAACACAGTCTATGGCCATCATACGTTATATAGCTGACAAG
CACAACATGTTGGGTGGTTGTCCAAAAGAGCGTGCAGAGATTTCAATGCTTGAAGGAGCGGTTTTGGATA
TTAGATACGGTGTTTCGAGAATTGCATATAGTAAAGACTTTGAAACTCTCAAAGTTGATTTTCTTAGCAA
GCTACCTGAAATGCTGAAAATGTTCGAAGATCGTTTATGTCATAAAACATATTTAAATGGTGATCATGTA
ACCCATCCTGACTTCATGTTGTATGACGCTCTTGATGTTGTTTTATACATGGACCCAATGTGCCTGGATG
CGTTCCCAAAATTAGTTTGTTTTAAAAAACGTATTGAAGCTATCCCACAAATTGATAAGTACTTGAAATC
CAGCAAGTATATAGCATGGCCTTTGCAGGGCTGGCAAGCCACGTTTGGTGGTGGCGACCATCCTCCAAAA
TCGGATCTGGTTCCGCGTGGATCCAACCCAGTTGAAAATTATATAGATAGTGTATTAAATGAAGTTCTTG
TGGTGCCAAATATCCAACCTAGCACATCTGTGTCAAGTCATGCAGCGCCTGCATTGGATGCTGCGGAAAC
CGGACACACCAGCTCTGTTCAACCTGAAGATATGATTGAAACTAGATATGTTATAACTGATCAAACAAGG
GATGAAACAAGTATTGAGAGTTTCTTAGGTAGGTCAGGGTGTATCGCTATGATAGAATTTAATACAAGTA
GTGATAAAACTGAACATGATAAAATTGGTAAAGGATTCAAAACATGGAAGGTTAGTCTTCAAGAAATGGC
ACAAATCAGAAGAAAATATGAATTATTCACATATACAAGATTTGATTCAGAGATAACAATAGTCACTGCA
GCCGCAGCTCAAGGAAATGATAGTGGACATATAGTATTGCAATTTATGTATGTACCCCCAGGAGCACCTG
TCCCCGAAAAACGTGATGATTACACATGGCAATCAGGAACAAATGCATCTGTGTTCTGGCAAGAAGGACA
ACCATACCCCAGATTCACAATCCCTTTTATGAGCATTGCATCAGCCTATTACATGTTTTATGATGGTTAT
GATGGTGATAGTGCAGCATCAAAATACGGTTCTGTAGTCACTAATGATATGGGAACCATATGTGTTAGAA
TAGTGACATCCAACCAAAAACACGATTCAAATATTGTGTGCCGCATTTACCACAAGGCCAAACATATAAA
AGCATGGTGTCCTCGCCCACCAAGGGCTGTTGCCTATCAACACACACACTCAACCAATTACATACCATCC
AATGGTGAGGCCACAACTCAGATTAAAACCAGACCTGATGTTTTTACCGTTACAAACGTCGGACCATCTA
GTATGTTTCCCGGGCACCATCATCACCACCATCCCGGGTAATAGGAATTCATCGTGACTGACTGACGATC
TGCCTCGCGCGTTTCGGTGATGACGGTGAAAACCTCTGACACATGCAGCTCCCGGAGACGGTCACAGCTT
GTCTGTAAGCGGATGCCGGGAGCAGACAAGCCCGTCAGGGCGCGTCAGCGGGTGTTGGCGGGTGTCGGGG
CGCAGCCATGACCCAGTCACGTAGCGATAGCGGAGTGTATAATTCTTGAAGACGAAAGGGCCTCGTGATA
CGCCTATTTTTATAGGTTAATGTCATGATAATAATGGTTTCTTAGACGTCAGGTGGCACTTTTCGGGGAA
ATGTGCGCGGAACCCCTATTTGTTTATTTTTCTAAATACATTCAAATATGTATCCGCTCATGAGACAATA
ACCCTGATAAATGCTTCAATAATATTGAAAAAGGAAGAGTATGAGTATTCAACATTTCCGTGTCGCCCTT
ATTCCCTTTTTTGCGGCATTTTGCCTTCCTGTTTTTGCTCACCCAGAAACGCTGGTGAAAGTAAAAGATG
CTGAAGATCAGTTGGGTGCACGAGTGGGTTACATCGAACTGGATCTCAACAGCGGTAAGATCCTTGAGAG
TTTTCGCCCCGAAGAACGTTTTCCAATGATGAGCACTTTTAAAGTTCTGCTATGTGGCGCGGTATTATCC
CGTGTTGACGCCGGGCAAGAGCAACTCGGTCGCCGCATACACTATTCTCAGAATGACTTGGTTGAGTACT
CACCAGTCACAGAAAAGCATCTTACGGATGGCATGACAGTAAGAGAATTATGCAGTGCTGCCATAACCAT
GAGTGATAACACTGCGGCCAACTTACTTCTGACAACGATCGGAGGACCGAAGGAGCTAACCGCTTTTTTG
CACAACATGGGGGATCATGTAACTCGCCTTGATCGTTGGGAACCGGAGCTGAATGAAGCCATACCAAACG
ACGAGCGTGACACCACGATGCCTGCAGCAATGGCAACAACGTTGCGCAAACTATTAACTGGCGAACTACT
TACTCTAGCTTCCCGGCAACAATTAATAGACTGGATGGAGGCGGATAAAGTTGCAGGACCACTTCTGCGC
TCGGCCCTTCCGGCTGGCTGGTTTATTGCTGATAAATCTGGAGCCGGTGAGCGTGGGTCTCGCGGTATCA
TTGCAGCACTGGGGCCAGATGGTAAGCCCTCCCGTATCGTAGTTATCTACACGACGGGGAGTCAGGCAAC
TATGGATGAACGAAATAGACAGATCGCTGAGATAGGTGCCTCACTGATTAAGCATTGGTAACTGTCAGAC
CAAGTTTACTCATATATACTTTAGATTGATTTAAAACTTCATTTTTAATTTAAAAGGATCTAGGTGAAGA
TCCTTTTTGATAATCTCATGACCAAAATCCCTTAACGTGAGTTTTCGTTCCACTGAGCGTCAGACCCCGT
AGAAAAGATCAAAGGATCTTCTTGAGATCCTTTTTTTCTGCGCGTAATCTGCTGCTTGCAAACAAAAAAA
CCACCGCTACCAGCGGTGGTTTGTTTGCCGGATCAAGAGCTACCAACTCTTTTTCCGAAGGTAACTGGCT
TCAGCAGAGCGCAGATACCAAATACTGTCCTTCTAGTGTAGCCGTAGTTAGGCCACCACTTCAAGAACTC
TGTAGCACCGCCTACATACCTCGCTCTGCTAATCCTGTTACCAGTGGCTGCTGCCAGTGGCGATAAGTCG
TGTCTTACCGGGTTGGACTCAAGACGATAGTTACCGGATAAGGCGCAGCGGTCGGGCTGAACGGGGGGTT
CGTGCACACAGCCCAGCTTGGAGCGAACGACCTACACCGAACTGAGATACCTACAGCGTGAGCTATGAGA
AAGCGCCACGCTTCCCGAAGGGAGAAAGGCGGACAGGTATCCGGTAAGCGGCAGGGTCGGAACAGGAGAG
CGCACGAGGGAGCTTCCAGGGGGAAACGCCTGGTATCTTTATAGTCCTGTCGGGTTTCGCCACCTCTGAC
TTGAGCGTCGATTTTTGTGATGCTCGTCAGGGGGGCGGAGCCTATGGAAAAACGCCAGCAACGCGGCCTT
TTTACGGTTCCTGGCCTTTTGCTGGCCTTTTGCTCACATGTTCTTTCCTGCGTTATCCCCTGATTCTGTG
GATAACCGTATTACCGCCTTTGAGTGAGCTGATACCGCTCGCCGCAGCCGAACGACCGAGCGCAGCGAGT
CAGTGAGCGAGGAAGCGGAAGAGCGCCTGATGCGGTATTTTCTCCTTACGCATCTGTGCGGTATTTCACA
CCGCATAAATTCCGACACCATCGAATGGCGCAAAACCTTTCGCGGTATGGCATGATAGCGCCCGGAAGAG
AGTCAATTCAGGGTGGTGAATGTGAAACCAGTAACGTTATACGATGTCGCAGAGTATGCCGGTGTCTCTT
ATCAGACCGTTTCCCGCGTGGTGAACCAGGCCAGCCACGTTTCTGCGAAAACGCGGGAAAAAGTGGAAGC
GGCGATGGCGGAGCTGAATTACATTCCCAACCGCGTGGCACAACAACTGGCGGGCAAACAGTCGTTGCTG
ATTGGCGTTGCCACCTCCAGTCTGGCCCTGCACGCGCCGTCGCAAATTGTCGCGGCGATTAAATCTCGCG
CCGATCAACTGGGTGCCAGCGTGGTGGTGTCGATGGTAGAACGAAGCGGCGTCGAAGCCTGTAAAGCGGC
GGTGCACAATCTTCTCGCGCAACGCGTCAGTGGGCTGATCATTAACTATCCGCTGGATGACCAGGATGCC
ATTGCTGTGGAAGCTGCCTGCACTAATGTTCCGGCGTTATTTCTTGATGTCTCTGACCAGACACCCATCA
ACAGTATTATTTTCTCCCATGAAGACGGTACGCGACTGGGCGTGGAGCATCTGGTCGCATTGGGTCACCA
GCAAATCGCGCTGTTAGCGGGCCCATTAAGTTCTGTCTCGGCGCGTCTGCGTCTGGCTGGCTGGCATAAA
TATCTCACTCGCAATCAAATTCAGCCGATAGCGGAACGGGAAGGCGACTGGAGTGCCATGTCCGGTTTTC
AACAAACCATGCAAATGCTGAATGAGGGCATCGTTCCCACTGCGATGCTGGTTGCCAACGATCAGATGGC
GCTGGGCGCAATGCGCGCCATTACCGAGTCCGGGCTGCGCGTTGGTGCGGATATCTCGGTAGTGGGATAC
GACGATACCGAAGACAGCTCATGTTATATCCCGCCGTTAACCACCATCAAACAGGATTTTCGCCTGCTGG
GGCAAACCAGCGTGGACCGCTTGCTGCAACTCTCTCAGGGCCAGGCGGTGAAGGGCAATCAGCTGTTGCC
CGTCTCACTGGTGAAAAGAAAAACCACCCTGGCGCCCAATACGCAAACCGCCTCTCCCCGCGCGTTGGCC
GATTCATTAATGCAGCTGGCACGACAGGTTTCCCGACTGGAAAGCGGGCAGTGAGCGCAACGCAATTAAT
GTAAGTTAGCTCACTCATTAGGCACCCCAGGCTTTACACTTTATGCTTCCGGCTCGTATGTTGTGTGGAA
TTGTGAGCGGATAACAATTTCACACAGGAAACAGCTATGACCATGATTACGGATTCACTGGCCGTCGTTT
TACAACGTCGTGACTGGGAAAACCCTGGCGTTACCCAACTTAATCGCCTTGCAGCACATCCCCCTTTCGC
CAGCTGGCGTAATAGCGAAGAGGCCCGCACCGATCGCCCTTCCCAACAGTTGCGCAGCCTGAATGGCGAA
TGGCGCTTTGCCTGGTTTCCGGCACCAGAAGCGGTGCCGGAAAGCTGGCTGGAGTGCGATCTTCCTGAGG
CCGATACTGTCGTCGTCCCCTCAAACTGGCAGATGCACGGTTACGATGCGCCCATCTACACCAACGTGAC
CTATCCCATTACGGTCAATCCGCCGTTTGTTCCCACGGAGAATCCGACGGGTTGTTACTCGCTCACATTT
AATGTTGATGAAAGCTGGCTACAGGAAGGCCAGACGCGAATTATTTTTGATGGCGTTGGAATTA
